>Addgene plasmid #136154 | pCDNA4.TO-K5-2xCSTREP | addgene full sequence | sequence record 291853 | Addgene NGS Result
GACGGATCGGGAGATCTCCCGATCCCCTATGGTGCACTCTCAGTACAATCTGCTCTGATGCCGCATAGTT
AAGCCAGTATCTGCTCCCTGCTTGTGTGTTGGAGGTCGCTGAGTAGTGCGCGAGCAAAATTTAAGCTACA
ACAAGGCAAGGCTTGACCGACAATTGCATGAAGAATCTGCTTAGGGTTAGGCGTTTTGCGCTGCTTCGCG
ATGTACGGGCCAGATATACGCGTTGACATTGATTATTGACTAGTTATTAATAGTAATCAATTACGGGGTC
ATTAGTTCATAGCCCATATATGGAGTTCCGCGTTACATAACTTACGGTAAATGGCCCGCCTGGCTGACCG
CCCAACGACCCCCGCCCATTGACGTCAATAATGACGTATGTTCCCATAGTAACGCCAATAGGGACTTTCC
ATTGACGTCAATGGGTGGAGTATTTACGGTAAACTGCCCACTTGGCAGTACATCAAGTGTATCATATGCC
AAGTACGCCCCCTATTGACGTCAATGACGGTAAATGGCCCGCCTGGCATTATGCCCAGTACATGACCTTA
TGGGACTTTCCTACTTGGCAGTACATCTACGTATTAGTCATCGCTATTACCATGGTGATGCGGTTTTGGC
AGTACATCAATGGGCGTGGATAGCGGTTTGACTCACGGGGATTTCCAAGTCTCCACCCCATTGACGTCAA
TGGGAGTTTGTTTTGGCACCAAAATCAACGGGACTTTCCAAAATGTCGTAACAACTCCGCCCCATTGACG
CAAATGGGCGGTAGGCGTGTACGGTGGGAGGTCTATATAAGCAGAGCTCTCCCTATCAGTGATAGAGATC
TCCCTATCAGTGATAGAGATCGTCGACGAGCTCGTTTAGTGAACCGTCAGATCGCCTGGAGACGCCATCC
ACGCTGTTTTGACCTCCATAGAAGACACCGGGACCGATCCAGCCTCCGGACTCTAGCGTTTAAACTTAAG
CTTGGTACCGAGCTCGGATCCACTAGTCCAGTGTGGTGGAATTCATGGCGTCTAAGGACGTAGAAGAGGG
TGTAGAGGGACCCATCTGCTGGATATGTAGGGAAGAGGTGGGGAACGAGGGCATACACCCCTGCGCCTGT
ACCGGAGAGCTGGATGTCGTCCACCCGCAGTGTTTAAGCACTTGGCTAACAGTGTCTCGAAACACGGCCT
GTCAAATGTGTCGCGTTATATACCGCACGCGCACGCAGTGGCGTAGTCGCCTTAACCTGTGGCCGGAGAT
GGAGCGCCAAGAAATTTTTGAACTGTTTCTGCTGATGTCTGTGGTGGTGGCTGGGCTTGTCGGCGTGGCG
TTGTGCACCTGGACGCTCCTGGTCATCCTAACTGCTCCTGCGGGAACATTCTCCCCCGGGGCCGTGCTCG
GTTTTCTCTGCTTCTTTGGGTTTTACCAAATATTTATTGTGTTTGCATTTGGCGGCATATGCCGCGTAAG
TGGCACTGTGAGGGCATTATACGCGGCAAATAACACCCGGGTGACCGTACTGCCATACCGACGGCCGCGC
CGGCCAACCGCGAACGAAGATAACATCGAATTGACGGTCCTTGTCGGACCCGCGGGCGGGACGGACGAGG
AGCCCACGGACGAGTCATCTGAAGGAGACGTCGCCTCTGGAGACAAAGAACGTGACGGTTCATCCGGAGA
CGAGCCGGACGGGGGCCCGAACGACCGTGCGGGACTTAGGGGGACAGCGCGTACCGACCTATGCGCGCCC
ACAAAAAAGCCGGTGCGGAAAAATCATCCAAAAAACAACGGTGGAGGGCGGCCGCTCGAGGGAGGCGGTG
GATGGAGCCACCCCCAGTTCGAGAAGGGCGGCGGCAGCGGCGGCGGCAGCGGCGGCGGCAGCTGGAGCCA
CCCCCAGTTCGAGAAGGGGCCCGTTTAAACCCGCTGATCAGCCTCGACTGTGCCTTCTAGTTGCCAGCCA
TCTGTTGTTTGCCCCTCCCCCGTGCCTTCCTTGACCCTGGAAGGTGCCACTCCCACTGTCCTTTCCTAAT
AAAATGAGGAAATTGCATCGCATTGTCTGAGTAGGTGTCATTCTATTCTGGGGGGTGGGGTGGGGCAGGA
CAGCAAGGGGGAGGATTGGGAAGACAATAGCAGGCATGCTGGGGATGCGGTGGGCTCTATGGCTTCTGAG
GCGGAAAGAACCAGCTGGGGCTCTAGGGGGTATCCCC
[124 nt withheld, positions 2208-2331]
C
[91 nt withheld, positions 2333-2423]
A
[49 nt withheld, positions 2425-2473]
CCTTTGACGTTGGAGTCCACGTTCTTT
[37 nt withheld, positions 2501-2537]
ACCCTATCTCGGTCTATTCTTTTGATTTATAAGGGATTTTGCCGATTTCGGCCTATTGGTTAAAAAATGA
GCTGATTTAACAAAAATTTAACGCGAATTAATTCTGTGGAATGTGTGTCAGTTAGGGTGTGGAAAGTCCC
CAGGCTCCCCAGCAGGCAGAAGTATGCAAAGCATGCATCTCAATTAGTCAGCAACCAGGTGTGGAAAGTC
CCCAGGCTCCCCAGCAGGCAGAAGTATGCAAAGCATGCATCTCAATTAGTCAGCAACCATAGTCCCGCCC
CTAACTCCGCCCATCCCGCCCCTAACTCCGCCCAGTTCCGCCCATTCTCCGCCCCATGGCTGACTAATTT
TTTTTATTTATGCAGAGGCCGAGGCCGCCTCTGCCTCTGAGCTATTCCAGAAGTAGTGAGGAGGCTTTTT
TGGAGGCCTAGGCTTTTGCAAAAAGCTCCCGGGAGCTTGTATATCCATTTTCGGATCTGATCAGCACGTG
TTGACAATTAATCATCGGCATAGTATATCGGCATAGTATAATACGACAAGGTGAGGAACTAAACCATGGC
CAAGTTGACCAGTGCCGTTCCGGTGCTCACCGCGCGCGACGTCGCCGGAGCGGTCGAGTTCTGGACCGAC
CGGCTCGGGTTCTCCCGGGACTTCGTGGAGGACGACTTCGCCGGTGTGGTCCGGGACGACGTGACCCTGT
TCATCAGCGCGGTCCAGGACCAGGTGGTGCCGGACAACACCCTGGCCTGGGTGTGGGTGCGCGGCCTGGA
CGAGCTGTACGCCGAGTGGTCGGAGGTCGTGTCCACGAACTTCCGGGACGCCTCCGGGCCGGCCATGACC
GAGATCGGCGAGCAGCCGTGGGGGCGGGAGTTCGCCCTGCGCGACCCGGCCGGCAACTGCGTGCACTTCG
TGGCCGAGGAGCAGGACTGACACGTGCTACGAGATTTCGATTCCACCGCCGCCTTCTATGAAAGGTTGGG
CTTCGGAATCGTTTTCCGGGACGCCGGCTGGATGATCCTCCAGCGCGGGGATCTCATGCTGGAGTTCTTC
GCCCACCCCAACTTGTTTATTGCAGCTTATAATGGTTACAAATAAAGCAATAGCATCACAAATTTCACAA
ATAAAGCATTTTTTTCACTGCATTCTAGTTGTGGTTTGTCCAAACTCATCAATGTATCTTATCATGTCTG
TATACCGTCGACCTCTAGCTAGAGCTTGGCGTAATCATGGTCATAGCTGTTTCCTGTGTGAAATTGTTAT
CCGCTCACAATTCCACACAACATACGAGCCGGAAGCATAAAGTGTAAAGCCTGGGGTGCCTAATGAGTGA
GCTAACTCACATTAATTGCGTTGCGCTCACTGCCCGCTTTCCAGTCGGGAAACCTGTCGTGCCAGCTGCA
TTAATGAATCGGCCAACGCGCGGGGAGAGGCGGTTTGCGTATTGGGCGCTCTTCCGCTTCCTCGCTCACT
GACTCGCTGCGCTCGGTCGTTCGGCTGCGGCGAGCGGTATCAGCTCACTCAAAGGCGGTAATACGGTTAT
CCACAGAATCAGGGGATAACGCAGGAAAGAACATGTGAGCAAAAGGCCAGCAAAAGGCCAGGAACCGTAA
AAAGGCCGCGTTGCTGGCGTTTTTCCATAGGCTCCGCCCCCCTGACGAGCATCACAAAAATCGACGCTCA
AGTCAGAGGTGGCGAAACCCGACAGGACTATAAAGATACCAGGCGTTTCCCCCTGGAAGCTCCCTCGTGC
GCTCTCCTGTTCCGACCCTGCCGCTTACCGGATACCTGTCCGCCTTTCTCCCTTCGGGAAGCGTGGCGCT
TTCTCATAGCTCACGCTGTAGGTATCTCAGTTCGGTGTAGGTCGTTCGCTCCAAGCTGGGCTGTGTGCAC
GAACCCCCCGTTCAGCCCGACCGCTGCGCCTTATCCGGTAACTATCGTCTTGAGTCCAACCCGGTAAGAC
ACGACTTATCGCCACTGGCAGCAGCCACTGGTAACAGGATTAGCAGAGCGAGGTATGTAGGCGGTGCTAC
AGAGTTCTTGAAGTGGTGGCCTAACTACGGCTACACTAGAAGAACAGTATTTGGTATCTGCGCTCTGCTG
AAGCCAGTTACCTTCGGAAAAAGAGTTGGTAGCTCTTGATCCGGCAAACAAACCACCGCTGGTAGCGGTG
GTTTTTTTGTTTGCAAGCAGCAGATTACGCGCAGAAAAAAAGGATCTCAAGAAGATCCTTTGATCTTTTC
TACGGGGTCTGACGCTCAGTGGAACGAAAACTCACGTTAAGGGATTTTGGTCATGAGATTATCAAAAAGG
ATCTTCACCTAGATCCTTTTAAATTAAAAATGAAGTTTTAAATCAATCTAAAGTATATATGAGTAAACTT
GGTCTGACAGTTACCAATGCTTAATCAGTGAGGCACCTATCTCAGCGATCTGTCTATTTCGTTCATCCAT
AGTTGCCTGACTCCCCGTCGTGTAGATAACTACGATACGGGAGGGCTTACCATCTGGCCCCAGTGCTGCA
ATGATACCGCGAGACCCACGCTCACCGGCTCCAGATTTATCAGCAATAAACCAGCCAGCCGGAAGGGCCG
AGCGCAGAAGTGGTCCTGCAACTTTATCCGCCTCCATCCAGTCTATTAATTGTTGCCGGGAAGCTAGAGT
AAGTAGTTCGCCAGTTAATAGTTTGCGCAACGTTGTTGCCATTGCTACAGGCATCGTGGTGTCACGCTCG
TCGTTTGGTATGGCTTCATTCAGCTCCGGTTCCCAACGATCAAGGCGAGTTACATGATCCCCCATGTTGT
GCAAAAAAGCGGTTAGCTCCTTCGGTCCTCCGATCGTTGTCAGAAGTAAGTTGGCCGCAGTGTTATCACT
CATGGTTATGGCAGCACTGCATAATTCTCTTACTGTCATGCCATCCGTAAGATGCTTTTCTGTGACTGGT
GAGTACTCAACCAAGTCATTCTGAGAATAGTGTATGCGGCGACCGAGTTGCTCTTGCCCGGCGTCAATAC
GGGATAATACCGCGCCACATAGCAGAACTTTAAAAGTGCTCATCATTGGAAAACGTTCTTCGGGGCGAAA
ACTCTCAAGGATCTTACCGCTGTTGAGATCCAGTTCGATGTAACCCACTCGTGCACCCAACTGATCTTCA
GCATCTTTTACTTTCACCAGCGTTTCTGGGTGAGCAAAAACAGGAAGGCAAAATGCCGCAAAAAAGGGAA
TAAGGGCGACACGGAAATGTTGAATACTCATACTCTTCCTTTTTCAATATTATTGAAGCATTTATCAGGG
TTATTGTCTCATGAGCGGATACATATTTGAATGTATTTAGAAAAATAAACAAATAGGGGTTCCGCGCACA
TTTCCCCGAAAAGTGCCACCTGACGTC
Features (pLannotate 1.2.2; 22 found; start..end, strand, type, name):
     28..80      -  misc_feature   bom (fragment): basis of mobility region from pBR322
    235..614     +  enhancer       CMV enhancer: human cytomegalovirus immediate early enhancer
    615..818     +  promoter       CMV promoter: human cytomegalovirus (CMV) immediate early promoter
    820..839     +  promoter       PLtetO-1 promoter (fragment): modified phage lambda PL promoter with tet operator sites (Lutz and Bujard, 1997)
    841..860     +  promoter       PLtetO-1 promoter (fragment): modified phage lambda PL promoter with tet operator sites (Lutz and Bujard, 1997)
    868..901     +  promoter       TRE3GV promoter (fragment): 3rd-generation Tet-responsive promoter that can be activated by binding of Tet-On® 3G, optimized for retroviral and lentiviral vectors
   1025..1792    +  CDS            K5: MIR2_HHV8P - Experimental evidence at protein level: Swiss-Prot protein existence level 1. E3 ubiquitin-protein ligase which promotes ubiquitination and subsequent degradation of host MHC-I, CD86, ICAM1 and CD1D molecules, presumably to prevent lysis of infected cells by cytotoxic T- lymphocytes and NK cell. Binds target molecules through transmembrane interaction. E3 ubiquitin-protein ligases accept ubiquitin from specific E2 ubiquitin-conjugating enzymes, and then transfer it to target protein. The result of this ubiquitination is the enhancement of the endocytosis of the target chain and th
   1938..2162    +  polyA_signal   bGH poly(A) signal: bovine growth hormone polyadenylation signal
   2166..2187    +  promoter       SV40 promoter (fragment): SV40 enhancer and early promoter
   2208..2636    +  rep_origin     f1 ori (sequence partly withheld): f1 bacteriophage origin of replication; arrow indicates direction of (+) strand synthesis
   2650..2979    +  promoter       SV40 promoter: SV40 enhancer and early promoter
   3027..3074    +  promoter       EM7 promoter: synthetic bacterial promoter&nbsp
   3093..3467    +  CDS            BleoR: antibiotic-binding protein; Sh ble from Streptoalloteichus hindustanus; confers resistance to bleomycin, phleomycin, and Zeocin™
   3477..3602    +  CDS            ble (fragment): BLE_KLEPN - Experimental evidence at protein level: Swiss-Prot protein existence level 1. Binding protein with a strong affinity to the bleomycin family of antibiotics. Binds to CL990; an antimitotic-antibiotic compound. From Klebsiella pneumoniae.
   3597..3718    +  polyA_signal   SV40 poly(A) signal: SV40 polyadenylation signal
   3791..3807    -  protein_bind   lac operator: The lac repressor binds to the lac operator to inhibit transcription in E. coli. This inhibition can be relieved by adding lactose or isopropyl-β-D-thiogalactopyranoside (IPTG). lac repressor encoded by lacI
   3815..3845    -  promoter       lac promoter: promoter for the E. coli lac operon
   3860..3881    -  protein_bind   CAP binding site: CAP binding activates transcription in the presence of cAMP. E. coli catabolite activator protein
   3894..3986    -  CDS            lacI (fragment): lac repressor; lacI; The lac repressor binds to the lac operator to inhibit transcription in E. coli. This inhibition can be relieved by adding lactose or isopropyl-β-D-thiogalactopyranoside (IPTG).
   4169..4757    -  rep_origin     ori: high-copy-number ColE1/pMB1/pBR322/pUC origin of replication
   4928..5788    -  CDS            AmpR: β-lactamase; bla; confers resistance to ampicillin, carbenicillin, and related antibiotics
   5789..5893    -  promoter       AmpR promoter: bla
