[The description below was written by a language model from this plasmid's Addgene catalogue record and pLannotate feature annotations shown in this document.]
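Description:
pCDNA4.TO-K5-2xCSTREP is a mammalian expression plasmid of about 5.9 kb built on the Invitrogen pcDNA4/TO backbone, carrying the K5 open reading frame of Kaposi's sarcoma-associated herpesvirus (KSHV). The insert was derived from cDNA of reactivated TREx BCBL-1-RTA cells. In bacteria the plasmid replicates from a high-copy ColE1/pUC-type origin and is selected with ampicillin through the β-lactamase gene. An f1 origin is also present. For selection in mammalian cells, a Sh ble (BleoR) cassette confers Zeocin resistance. It is driven by the SV40 early promoter, with an adjacent EM7 bacterial promoter, and ends in an SV40 polyadenylation signal.

K5 is transcribed from the human CMV immediate-early enhancer and promoter, and the transcript is terminated by the bovine growth hormone polyadenylation signal. Two short tet operator-like elements are annotated immediately downstream of the CMV promoter, consistent with the "TO" design. In cells that express the Tet repressor, transcription is held off until tetracycline or doxycycline is added, whereas in cells lacking the repressor expression is constitutive. The annotated coding sequence matches K5 (MIR2), a viral membrane-associated E3 ubiquitin ligase that promotes ubiquitination, endocytosis and degradation of host immune-recognition molecules such as MHC-I, CD86, ICAM1 and CD1D. According to the name and stated purpose, the protein carries a C-terminal tandem (2x) Strep tag. The tag is not annotated separately in the feature table, but an unannotated stretch lies between the K5 coding sequence and the polyadenylation signal. The Strep tag allows affinity purification on Strep-Tactin resins, and the associated study points to use in mapping KSHV–host protein interactions.
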