Addgene plasmid #136154: pCDNA4.TO-K5-2xCSTREP
Purpose: Expresses C-terminally strep tagged Kaposi's Sarcoma Associated Herpesvirus (KSHV) K5
Depositing lab: Britt Glaunsinger. Depositing organization: University of California, Berkeley. Publication: Global mapping of herpesvirus-host protein complexes reveals a transcription strategy for late genes. Davis ZH, Verschueren E, Jang GM, Kleffman K, Johnson JR, Park J, Von Dollen J, Maher MC, Johnson T, Newton W, Jager S, Shales M, Horner J, Hernandez RD, Krogan NJ, Glaunsinger BA. Mol Cell. 2015 Jan 22;57(2):349-60. doi: 10.1016/j.molcel.2014.11.026. Epub 2014 Dec 24. PubMed 25544563.
Backbone
  Vector backbone: pCDNA4.TO
  Backbone manufacturer: Invitrogen
  Vector type: Mammalian Expression
  Selectable markers: Zeocin
Growth in bacteria
  Bacterial resistance: Ampicillin, 100 μg/mL
  Growth temperature: 37°C
  Growth strain: DH5alpha
  Copy number: High Copy
Gene/Insert
  Gene/Insert name: K5
  Species: Kaposi's sarcoma-associated herpesvirus (KSHV)
  Promoter: CMV
  Cloning method: Restriction Enzyme; 5′ cloning site Unknown (unknown if destroyed)
  Sequencing primers: 5′ CGCAAATGGGCGGTAGGCGTG; 3′ TAGAAGGCACAGTCGAGGCT
Resource information
  A portion of this plasmid was derived from a plasmid made by: cDNA of reactivated TREx BCBL-1-RTA cells
Terms and licenses: Academic/Nonprofit Terms; Industry Terms: Not Available to Industry
How to cite: pCDNA4.TO-K5-2xCSTREP was a gift from Britt Glaunsinger (Addgene plasmid # 136154 ; http://n2t.net/addgene:136154 ; RRID:Addgene_136154)
